Addgene plasmid #8737: pKT0233
Depositing lab: Kurt Thorn. Depositing organization: Harvard University. Publication: Optimized cassettes for fluorescent protein tagging in Saccharomyces cerevisiae. Sheff MA, Thorn KS. Yeast 2004 Jun;21(8):661-70. 10.1002/yea.1130 PubMed 15197731.
Backbone
  Vector backbone: pFA6a-link
  Backbone size w/o insert (bp): 5444
  Vector type: Yeast Expression
  Selectable markers: KanR
Growth in bacteria
  Bacterial resistance: Ampicillin, 100 μg/mL
  Growth temperature: 37°C
  Growth strain: DH5alpha
  Copy number: Unknown
Gene/Insert
  Gene/Insert name: yECitrine (alt names: Codon-optimized GFP variant; pKT233 (pFA6a–link–yECitrine–13Myc–KANr))
  Mutation: yEGFP with S65G, V68L, Q69M, S72A, T203Y
  Tag / fusion protein: Codon optimized linker (N terminal on backbone); 13x Myc (C terminal on backbone)
  Cloning method: Restriction Enzyme; 5′ cloning site PacI (not destroyed); 3′ cloning site AscI (not destroyed)
  Sequencing primers: 5′ SP6
Terms and licenses: Academic/Nonprofit Terms; Industry Terms: Not Available to Industry
Depositor comments: Full name of this plasmid is pFA6a-link-yECitrine-13Myc-KanR. yECitrine is created by mutagenesis from a codon-optimized green fluorescent protein - yEGFP1 (Cormack et al. 1997). This yEGFP variant is cloned into pDH5, replacing YFP. An codon-optimized linker was added into the yEGFP variant to improve expression level. The G418 resistance marker (KanR) was introduced into the plasmid by subcloning the BglII/EcoRI fragment of pDH3 (Hailey et al., 2002) into the plasmid, in place of SpHIS5. The yeast GFP used to create this plasmid contained a point mutation M233I that is present in all GFP variants derived from this original yEGFP. The mutation had no effect on fluorescence (see associated publication for more details).
How to cite: pKT0233 was a gift from Kurt Thorn (Addgene plasmid # 8737 ; http://n2t.net/addgene:8737 ; RRID:Addgene_8737)
