[The description below was written by a language model from this plasmid's Addgene catalogue record and pLannotate feature annotations shown in this document.]
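Description:
pKT0233, whose full name is pFA6a-link-yECitrine-13Myc-KanR, is a yeast tagging cassette plasmid built on the pFA6a-link backbone and totals 5,444 bp. It is propagated in E. coli through a high-copy ColE1/pUC-type origin with ampicillin selection from the bla gene and its promoter. No yeast origin of replication or centromere is annotated. This fits the pFA6a design, in which the plasmid serves as a PCR template for cassettes that are integrated into the Saccharomyces cerevisiae genome rather than maintained as an episome.

The payload is yECitrine, a yellow fluorescent variant made by mutagenesis of the yeast codon-optimized yEGFP1 and carrying S65G, V68L, Q69M, S72A and T203Y. The automated annotation labels this reading frame as a related Aequorea victoria yellow variant. It also carries the M233I change inherited from the parental yEGFP, which the depositor reports has no effect on fluorescence. The fluorescent protein lies between retained PacI and AscI sites. It is preceded by a codon-optimized linker, added to improve expression, and followed in frame by 13 tandem Myc epitopes and then the ADH1 terminator. No yeast promoter is annotated upstream of the reporter, as expected for a C-terminal tagging module whose expression comes from the tagged gene's own promoter. Downstream, the kanMX marker confers G418 resistance for selecting yeast transformants, and it replaced the SpHIS5 marker of the parent plasmid. Flanking SP6 and T7 promoters are backbone remnants useful for sequencing. The cassette allows a protein to be both imaged by fluorescence and detected through the Myc epitope.
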