Features (pLannotate 1.2.2; 12 found; start..end, strand, type, name):
     26..213     +  terminator     ADH1 terminator: S. cerevisiae ADH1; transcription terminator for the S. cerevisiae alcohol dehydrogenase 1 (ADH1) gene
    288..1644    +  gene           kanMX: yeast selectable marker conferring kanamycin resistance (Wach et al., 1994)
   1749..1767    -  promoter       T7 promoter: promoter for bacteriophage T7 RNA polymerase
   1789..1842    -  CDS            lacI (fragment): lac repressor; lacI; The lac repressor binds to the lac operator to inhibit transcription in E. coli. This inhibition can be relieved by adding lactose or isopropyl-β-D-thiogalactopyranoside (IPTG).
   2025..2613    -  rep_origin     ori: high-copy-number ColE1/pMB1/pBR322/pUC origin of replication
   2784..3644    -  CDS            AmpR: β-lactamase; bla; confers resistance to ampicillin, carbenicillin, and related antibiotics
   3645..3749    -  promoter       AmpR promoter: bla
   3844..3879    +  CDS            rop (fragment): Rop protein, which maintains plasmids at low copy number; rop
   3981..4032    +  misc_feature   bom (fragment): basis of mobility region from pBR322
   4095..4113    +  promoter       SP6 promoter: promoter for bacteriophage SP6 RNA polymerase
   4183..4896    +  CDS            10B: 10B is a fluorescent protein published in 1996, derived from Aequorea victoria.
   4915..5412    +  CDS            13xMyc: 13 tandem Myc epitope tags
>Addgene plasmid #8737 | pKT0233 | depositor full sequence | sequence record 6748 | Author sequence
AATTCGGCGCGCCACTTCTAAATAAGCGAATTTCTTATGATTTATGATTTTTATTATTAAATAAGTTATA
AAAAAAATAAGTGTATACAAATTTTAAAGTGACTCTTAGGTTTTAAAACGAAAATTCTTATTCTTGAGTA
ACTCTTTCCTGTAGGTCAGGTTGCTTTCTCAGGTATAGTATGAGGTCGCTCTTATTGACCACACCTCTAC
CGGCAGATCCGCTAGGGATAACAGGGTAATATAGATCTGTTTAGCTTGCCTCGTCCCCGCCGGGTCACCC
GGCCAGCGACATGGAGGCCCAGAATACCCTCCTTGACAGTCTTGACGTGCGCAGCTCAGGGGCATGATGT
GACTGTCGCCCGTACATTTAGCCCATACATCCCCATGTATAATCATTTGCATCCATACATTTTGATGGCC
GCACGGCGCGAAGCAAAAATTACGGCTCCTCGCTGCAGACCTGCGAGCAGGGAAACGCTCCCCTCACAGA
CGCGTTGAATTGTCCCCACGCCGCGCCCCTGTAGAGAAATATAAAAGGTTAGGATTTGCCACTGAGGTTC
TTCTTTCATATACTTCCTTTTAAAATCTTGCTAGGATACAGTTCTCACATCACATCCGAACATAAACAAC
CATGGGTAAGGAAAAGACTCACGTTTCGAGGCCGCGATTAAATTCCAACATGGATGCTGATTTATATGGG
TATAAATGGGCTCGCGATAATGTCGGGCAATCAGGTGCGACAATCTATCGATTGTATGGGAAGCCCGATG
CGCCAGAGTTGTTTCTGAAACATGGCAAAGGTAGCGTTGCCAATGATGTTACAGATGAGATGGTCAGACT
AAACTGGCTGACGGAATTTATGCCTCTTCCGACCATCAAGCATTTTATCCGTACTCCTGATGATGCATGG
TTACTCACCACTGCGATCCCCGGCAAAACAGCATTCCAGGTATTAGAAGAATATCCTGATTCAGGTGAAA
ATATTGTTGATGCGCTGGCAGTGTTCCTGCGCCGGTTGCATTCGATTCCTGTTTGTAATTGTCCTTTTAA
CAGCGATCGCGTATTTCGTCTCGCTCAGGCGCAATCACGAATGAATAACGGTTTGGTTGATGCGAGTGAT
TTTGATGACGAGCGTAATGGCTGGCCTGTTGAACAAGTCTGGAAAGAAATGCATAAGCTTTTGCCATTCT
CACCGGATTCAGTCGTCACTCATGGTGATTTCTCACTTGATAACCTTATTTTTGACGAGGGGAAATTAAT
AGGTTGTATTGATGTTGGACGAGTCGGAATCGCAGACCGATACCAGGATCTTGCCATCCTATGGAACTGC
CTCGGTGAGTTTTCTCCTTCATTACAGAAACGGCTTTTTCAAAAATATGGTATTGATAATCCTGATATGA
ATAAATTGCAGTTTCATTTGATGCTCGATGAGTTTTTCTAATCAGTACTGACAATAAAAAGATTCTTGTT
TTCAAGAACTTGTCATTTGTATAGTTTTTTTATATTGTAGTTGTTCTATTTTAATCAAATGTTAGCGTGA
TTTATATTTTTTTTCGCCTCGACATCATCTGCCCAGATGCGAAGTTAAGTGCGCAGAAAGTAATATCATG
CGTCAATCGTATGTGAATGCTGGTCGCTATACTGCTGTCGATTCGATACTAACGCCGCCATCCAGTTTAA
ACGAGCTCGAATTCATCGATGATATCAGATCCACTAGTGGCCTATGCGGCCGCGGATCTGCCGGTCTCCC
TATAGTGAGTCGTATTAATTTCGATAAGCCAGGTTAACCTGCATTAATGAATCGGCCAACGCGCGGGGAG
AGGCGGTTTGCGTATTGGGCGCTCTTCCGCTTCCTCGCTCACTGACTCGCTGCGCTCGGTCGTTCGGCTG
CGGCGAGCGGTATCAGCTCACTCAAAGGCGGTAATACGGTTATCCACAGAATCAGGGGATAACGCAGGAA
AGAACATGTGAGCAAAAGGCCAGCAAAAGGCCAGGAACCGTAAAAAGGCCGCGTTGCTGGCGTTTTTCCA
TAGGCTCCGCCCCCCTGACGAGCATCACAAAAATCGACGCTCAAGTCAGAGGTGGCGAAACCCGACAGGA
CTATAAAGATACCAGGCGTTTCCCCCTGGAAGCTCCCTCGTGCGCTCTCCTGTTCCGACCCTGCCGCTTA
CCGGATACCTGTCCGCCTTTCTCCCTTCGGGAAGCGTGGCGCTTTCTCAATGCTCACGCTGTAGGTATCT
CAGTTCGGTGTAGGTCGTTCGCTCCAAGCTGGGCTGTGTGCACGAACCCCCCGTTCAGCCCGACCGCTGC
GCCTTATCCGGTAACTATCGTCTTGAGTCCAACCCGGTAAGACACGACTTATCGCCACTGGCAGCAGCCA
CTGGTAACAGGATTAGCAGAGCGAGGTATGTAGGCGGTGCTACAGAGTTCTTGAAGTGGTGGCCTAACTA
CGGCTACACTAGAAGGACAGTATTTGGTATCTGCGCTCTGCTGAAGCCAGTTACCTTCGGAAAAAGAGTT
GGTAGCTCTTGATCCGGCAAACAAACCACCGCTGGTAGCGGTGGTTTTTTTGTTTGCAAGCAGCAGATTA
CGCGCAGAAAAAAAGGATCTCAAGAAGATCCTTTGATCTTTTCTACGGGGTCTGACGCTCAGTGGAACGA
AAACTCACGTTAAGGGATTTTGGTCATGAGATTATCAAAAAGGATCTTCACCTAGATCCTTTTAAATTAA
AAATGAAGTTTTAAATCAATCTAAAGTATATATGAGTAAACTTGGTCTGACAGTTACCAATGCTTAATCA
GTGAGGCACCTATCTCAGCGATCTGTCTATTTCGTTCATCCATAGTTGCCTGACTCCCCGTCGTGTAGAT
AACTACGATACGGGAGGGCTTACCATCTGGCCCCAGTGCTGCAATGATACCGCGAGACCCACGCTCACCG
GCTCCAGATTTATCAGCAATAAACCAGCCAGCCGGAAGGGCCGAGCGCAGAAGTGGTCCTGCAACTTTAT
CCGCCTCCATCCAGTCTATTAATTGTTGCCGGGAAGCTAGAGTAAGTAGTTCGCCAGTTAATAGTTTGCG
CAACGTTGTTGCCATTGCTACAGGCATCGTGGTGTCACGCTCGTCGTTTGGTATGGCTTCATTCAGCTCC
GGTTCCCAACGATCAAGGCGAGTTACATGATCCCCCATGTTGTGCAAAAAAGCGGTTAGCTCCTTCGGTC
CTCCGATCGTTGTCAGAAGTAAGTTGGCCGCAGTGTTATCACTCATGGTTATGGCAGCACTGCATAATTC
TCTTACTGTCATGCCATCCGTAAGATGCTTTTCTGTGACTGGTGAGTACTCAACCAAGTCATTCTGAGAA
TAGTGTATGCGGCGACCGAGTTGCTCTTGCCCGGCGTCAATACGGGATAATACCGCGCCACATAGCAGAA
CTTTAAAAGTGCTCATCATTGGAAAACGTTCTTCGGGGCGAAAACTCTCAAGGATCTTACCGCTGTTGAG
ATCCAGTTCGATGTAACCCACTCGTGCACCCAACTGATCTTCAGCATCTTTTACTTTCACCAGCGTTTCT
GGGTGAGCAAAAACAGGAAGGCAAAATGCCGCAAAAAAGGGAATAAGGGCGACACGGAAATGTTGAATAC
TCATACTCTTCCTTTTTCAATATTATTGAAGCATTTATCAGGGTTATTGTCTCATGAGCGGATACATATT
TGAATGTATTTAGAAAAATAAACAAATAGGGGTTCCGCGCACATTTCCCCGAAAAGTGCCACCTGACGTC
TAAGAAACCATTATTATCATGACATTAACCTATAAAAATAGGCGTATCACGAGGCCCTTTCGTCTCGCGC
GTTTCGGTGATGACGGTGAAAACCTCTGACACATGCAGCTCCCGGAGACGGTCACAGCTTGTCTGTAAGC
GGATGCCGGGAGCAGACAAGCCCGTCAGGGCGCGTCAGCGGGTGTTGGCGGGTGTCGGGGCTGGCTTAAC
TATGCGGCATCAGAGCAGATTGTACTGAGAGTGCACCATATGGACATATTGTCGTTAGAACGCGGCTACA
ATTAATACATAACCTTATGTATCATACACATACGATTTAGGTGACACTATAGAACGCGGCCGCCAGCTGA
AGCTTCGTACGCTGCAGGTCGACGGATCGGTGACGGTGCTGGTTTAATTAACATGTCTAAAGGTGAAGAA
TTATTCACTGGTGTTGTCCCAATTTTGGTTGAATTAGATGGTGATGTTAATGGTCACAAATTTTCTGTCT
CCGGTGAAGGTGAAGGTGATGCTACTTACGGTAAATTGACCTTAAAATTTATTTGTACTACTGGTAAATT
GCCAGTTCCATGGCCAACCTTAGTCACTACTTTAGGTTATGGTTTGATGTGTTTTGCTAGATACCCAGAT
CATATGAAACAACATGACTTTTTCAAGTCTGCCATGCCAGAAGGTTATGTTCAAGAAAGAACTATTTTTT
TCAAAGATGACGGTAACTACAAGACCAGAGCTGAAGTCAAGTTTGAAGGTGATACCTTAGTTAATAGAAT
CGAATTAAAAGGTATTGATTTTAAAGAAGATGGTAACATTTTAGGTCACAAATTGGAATACAACTATAAC
TCTCACAATGTTTACATCATGGCTGACAAACAAAAGAATGGTATCAAAGTTAACTTCAAAATTAGACACA
ACATTGAAGATGGTTCTGTTCAATTAGCTGACCATTATCAACAAAATACTCCAATTGGTGATGGTCCAGT
CTTGTTACCAGACAACCATTACTTATCCTATCAATCTGCCTTATCCAAAGATCCAAACGAAAAGAGAGAC
CACATGGTCTTGTTAGAATTTGTTACTGCTGCTGGTATTACCCATGGTATGGATGAATTGTACAAACCCG
GGTTAATTAACGGTGAACAAAAGCTAATCTCCGAGGAAGACTTGAACGGTGAACAAAAATTAATCTCAGA
AGAAGACTTGAACGGACTCGACGGTGAACAAAAGTTGATTTCTGAAGAAGATTTGAACGGTGAACAAAAG
CTAATCTCCGAGGAAGACTTGAACGGTGAACAAAAATTAATCTCAGAAGAAGACTTGAACGGACTCGACG
GTGAACAAAAGTTGATTTCTGAAGAAGATTTGAACGGTGAACAAAAGCTAATCTCCGAGGAAGACTTGAA
CGGTGAACAAAAATTAATCTCAGAAGAAGACTTGAACGGACTCGACGGTGAACAAAAGTTGATTTCTGAA
GAAGATTTGAACGGTGAACAAAAGCTAATCTCCGAGGAAGACTTGAACGGTGAACAAAAATTAATCTCAG
AAGAAGACTTGAACGGACTCGACGGTGAACAAAAGTTGATTTCTGAAGAAGATTTGAACGGTGAACAAAA
GCTAATCTCCGAGGAAGACTTGAACGGTGAACAAAAATTAATCAATCACTAGTG
