>Addgene plasmid #8737 | pKT0233 | addgene partial sequence | sequence record 17194 | 8737 with SP6
CTTCGTACGCTGCAGGTCGNNGGNTCGGTGACGGTGCTGGTTTAATTAACATGTCTAAAGGTGAAGAATT
ATTCACTGGTGTTGTCCCAATTTTGGTTGAATTAGATGGTGATGTTAATGGTCACAAATTTTCTGTCTCC
GGTGAAGGTGAAGGTGATGCTACTTACGGTAAATTGACCTTAAAATTTATTTGTACTACTGGTAAATTGC
CAGTTCCATGGCCAACCTTAGTCACTACTTTAGGTTATGGTTTGATGTGTTTTGCTAGATACCCAGATCA
TATGAAACAACATGACTTTTTCAAGTCTGCCATGCCAGAAGGTTATGTTCAAGAAAGAACTATTTTTTTC
AAAGATGACGGTAACTACAAGACCAGAGCTGAAGTCAAGTTTGAAGGTGATACCTTAGTTAATAGAATCG
AATTAAAAGGTATTGATTTTAAAGAAGATGGTAACATTTTAGGTCACAAATTGGAATACAACTATAACTC
TCACAATGTTTACATCATGGCTGACAAACAAAAGAATGGTATCAAAGTTAACTTCAAAATTAGACACAAC
ATTGAAGATGGTTCTGTTCAATTAGCTGACCATTATCAACAAAATACTCCAATTGGTGATGGNNNNNNCT
TGTTACCAGACANNCATTACTTATCCTATCAATCTGNCTTATCCAAAGATCCAA
